>Addgene plasmid #213318 | HTR1D-DuET | addgene full sequence | sequence record 430855 | Addgene NGS Result
CTGGCGAACAGTTCGGCTGGCGCGAGCCCCTGATGCTCTTCGTCCAGATCATCCTGATCGACAAGACCGG
CTTCCATCCGAGTACGTGCTCGCTCGATGCGATGTTTCGCTTGGTGGTCGAATGGGCAGGTAGCCGGATC
AAGCGTATGCAGCCGCCGCATTGCATCAGCCATGATGGATACTTTCTCGGCAGGAGCAAGGTGAGATGAC
AGGAGATCCTGCCCCGGCACTTCGCCCAATAGCAGCCAGTCCCTTCCCGCTTCAGTGACAACGTCGAGCA
CAGCTGCGCAAGGAACGCCCGTCGTGGCCAGCCACGATAGCCGCGCTGCCTCGTCCTGCAGTTCATTCAG
GGCACCGGACAGGTCGGTCTTGACAAAAAGAACCGGGCGCCCCTGCGCTGACAGCCGGAACACGGCGGCA
TCAGAGCAGCCGATTGTCTGTTGTGCCCAGTCATAGCCGAATAGCCTCTCCACCCAAGCGGCCGGAGAAC
CTGCGTGCAATCCATCTTGTTCAATCATGCGAAACGATCCTCATCCTGTCTCTTGATCAGATCCGAAAAT
GGATATACAAGCTCCCGGGAGCTTTTTGCAAAAGCCTAGGCCTCCAAAAAAGCCTCCTCACTACTTCTGG
AATAGCTCAGAGGCAGAGGCGGCCTCGGCCTCTGCATAAATAAAAAAAATTAGTCAGCCATGGGGCGGAG
AATGGGCGGAACTGGGCGGAGTTAGGGGCGGGATGGGCGGAGTTAGGGGCGGGACTATGGTTGCTGACTA
ATTGAGATGCATGCTTTGCATACTTCTGCCTGCTGGGGAGCCTGGGGACTTTCCACACCTGGTTGCTGAC
TAATTGAGATGCATGCTTTGCATACTTCTGCCTGCTGGGGAGCCTGGGGACTTTCCACACCCTAACTGAC
ACACATTCCACAGAATTAATTCGCGTTAAATTTTTGTTAAATCAGCTCATTTTTTAACCAATAGGCCGAA
ATCGGCAAAATCCCTTATAAATCAAAAGAATAGACCGAGATAGGGT
[37 nt withheld, positions 1027-1063]
AAAGAACGTGGACTCCAACGTCAAAGG
[49 nt withheld, positions 1091-1139]
T
[91 nt withheld, positions 1141-1231]
G
[124 nt withheld, positions 1233-1356]
GGGGATACCCCCTAGAGCCCCAGCTGGTTCTTTCCGCCTCAGAAGCCATAGAGCCCACCGCATCCCCAGC
ATGCCTGCTATTGTCTTCCCAATCCTCCCCCTTGCTGTCCTGCCCCACCCCACCCCCCAGAATAGAATGA
CACCTACTCAGACAATGCGATGCAATTTCCTCATTTTATTAGGAAAGGACAGTGGGAGTGGCACCTTCCA
GGGTCAAGGAAGGCACGGGGGAGGGGCAAACAACAGATGGCTGGCAACTAGAAGGCACAGTCGAGGCTGA
TCAGCGGGTTTAAACGGGCCCTCTAGACTCGAGTTAGGCAGGGGCCACCTGAGAAGTCTCGGTCTTAGAC
ACGGTGGTGCTGGCCTCATCGAATTCACCGGTGCGTCCACCGGTATCGATAGAGGCCTTTCTAAAAGGGA
CGATCTTCTGAAAGGCCTGTCGGAACTCCTCATTGAACACAGTGTAGATGATAGGGTTGATAAGACTATT
CAGATAGCCCAGCCAGGTGAAGAAGTCGAACAAGGCTGGATGAATCCAGCAGCTATCTCTACAAATAGGA
AGTACGAGGGACACAACAAAAAAAGGCAGCCAGCAAATGATAAAGGCTCCGAGGATTATTCCCAGAATCT
TCGTGGCCTTCCGTTCCCGCGCAGCAGATATTCTCTTGCGTTCCAGAGCTGAGTCGGCCAGCTTAATTTT
CACATGGTTAAAAAAAAGTGGTGACCCAGCGGAGTGAGAGTGCCCCTCGTGGAGTGAAGAGTTCAGAGAG
CACAGGCTGCTTCCAGCGCTCCCAGTAATCAAGTGAGCTGTCGTAAATCTCTTTCCATACAGGGACGGTG
GATTCAAAATGCGGTTCCTGGCGGCTCGGTAGATCCGGCCATACAAGATGATGAGCAGAACGGATGGAAT
ATAGAAGGCACCACATGTACTATAGATGGTATAACTGATCTGGCTGGTGTTCACCAGGCAGTCGCTCATC
TCCTCCTGTGCCTTAGCCTGCCTCCAGAAGAGGGGGGGGATGGAGATACAAATGGAAATGGCCCATACGA
TGGCAATCATAGTTGCGGCATGTCCCGCCGTGCGCCTCTTGCTGTACTCCAGGGCGTCGGTAATAGCCCA
GTATCGGTCAAGTGCAATGACACACAGGTGGAGAATAGAGGCAGTACAACAGGTGATGTCAGAGCTCAGC
CAAATGTCACACAGGATCTGCCCGAAATTCCAGGTATGCGTAATTGTATACGCAATGGAGATAGGCATCA
CAAGGATACTCACCAACAAATCTGTGGTGGCAAGGGAGCCAATCAAATAATTAGCTGGGGTGTGCAGCTT
CCGAGTGAGCAGGATGGTTGTCAACACAAATGCATTGGAGAGAACTGTGGCGAGCGTAATCACAGACAGG
ACAACAGCCAGGGAAATTTTGAGGGCCTGCAGTGTGCGGGGATCCCAGGCTTCGCTCGTCTCAGTTGCAT
TCAAGGACCGATTGCTGGCCTCCTGTGGCAGCCCCTCAGCACTCTGGTTAAGAGGACTCATATCGATGCT
GGCGTCATCATCGTCCTTGTAGTCGGCGAATACCAGGCAGAAGATGTAGCTCAGGGCGATGATCGTCTTC
ATGGTGGCGCTAAGCTTAAGTTTAAACGCTAGCCAGCTTGGGTCTCCCTATAGTGAGTCGTATTAATTTC
GATAAGCCAGTAAGCAGTGGGTTCTCTAGTTAGCCAGAGAGCTCTGCTTATATAGACCTCCCACCGTACA
CGCCTACCGCCCATTTGCGTCAATGGGGCGGAGTTGTTACGACATTTTGGAAAGTCCCGTTGATTTTGGT
GCCAAAACAAACTCCCATTGACGTCAATGGGGTGGAGACTTGGAAATCCCCGTGAGTCAAACCGCTATCC
ACGCCCATTGATGTACTGCCAAAACCGCATCACCATGGTAATAGCGATGACTAATACGTAGATGTACTGC
CAAGTAGGAAAGTCCCATAAGGTCATGTACTGGGCATAATGCCAGGCGGGCCATTTACCGTCATTGACGT
CAATAGGGGGCGTACTTGGCATATGATACACTTGATGTACTGCCAAGTGGGCAGTTTACCGTAAATACTC
CACCCATTGACGTCAATGGAAAGTCCCTATTGGCGTTACTATGGGAACATACGTCATTATTGACGTCAAT
GGGCGGGGGTCGTTGGGCGGTCAGCCAGGCGGGCCATTTACCGTAAGTTATGTAACGCGGAACTCCATAT
ATGGGCTATGAACTAATGACCCCGTAATTGATTACTATTAATAACTAGTCAATAATCAATGTCAACGCGT
ATATCTGGCCCGTACATCGCGAAGCAGCGCAAAACGCCTAACCCTAAGCAGATTCTTCATGCAAATGTCG
GTCAAGCCTTGCCTTGTTGTAGCTTAAATTTTGCTCGCGCACTACTCAGCGACCTCCAACACACAAGCAG
GGAGCAGATACTGGCTTAACTATGCGGCATCAGAGCAGATTGTACTGAGAGTGCACCATAGGGGATCGGG
AGATCTCCCGATCCGTCGACGTCAGGTGGCACTTTTCGGGGAAATGTGCGCGGAACCCCTATTTGTTTAT
TTTTCTAAATACATTCAAATATGTATCCGCTCATGAGACAATAACCCTGATAAATGCTTCAATAATATTG
AAAAAGGAAGAGTATGAGTATTCAACATTTCCGTGTCGCCCTTATTCCCTTTTTTGCGGCATTTTGCCTT
CCTGTTTTTGCTCACCCAGAAACGCTGGTGAAAGTAAAAGATGCTGAAGATCAGTTGGGTGCACGAGTGG
GTTACATCGAACTGGATCTCAACAGCGGTAAGATCCTTGAGAGTTTTCGCCCCGAAGAACGTTTTCCAAT
GATGAGCACTTTTAAAGTTCTGCTATGTGGCGCGGTATTATCCCGTATTGACGCCGGGCAAGAGCAACTC
GGTCGCCGCATACACTATTCTCAGAATGACTTGGTTGAGTACTCACCAGTCACAGAAAAGCATCTTACGG
ATGGCATGACAGTAAGAGAATTATGCAGTGCTGCCATAACCATGAGTGATAACACTGCGGCCAACTTACT
TCTGACAACGATCGGAGGACCGAAGGAGCTAACCGCTTTTTTGCACAACATGGGGGATCATGTAACTCGC
CTTGATCGTTGGGAACCGGAGCTGAATGAAGCCATACCAAACGACGAGCGTGACACCACGATGCCTGTAG
CAATGGCAACAACGTTGCGCAAACTATTAACTGGCGAACTACTTACTCTAGCTTCCCGGCAACAATTAAT
AGACTGGATGGAGGCGGATAAAGTTGCAGGACCACTTCTGCGCTCGGCCCTTCCGGCTGGCTGGTTTATT
GCTGATAAATCTGGAGCCGGTGAGCGTGGGTCTCGCGGTATCATTGCAGCACTGGGGCCAGATGGTAAGC
CCTCCCGTATCGTAGTTATCTACACGACGGGGAGTCAGGCAACTATGGATGAACGAAATAGACAGATCGC
TGAGATAGGTGCCTCACTGATTAAGCATTGGTAACTGTCAGACCAAGTTTACTCATATATACTTTAGATT
GATTTAAAACTTCATTTTTAATTTAAAAGGATCTAGGTGAAGATCCTTTTTGATAATCTCATGACCAAAA
TCCCTTAACGTGAGTTTTCGTTCCACTGAGCGTCAGACCCCGTAGAAAAGATCAAAGGATCTTCTTGAGA
TCCTTTTTTTCTGCGCGTAATCTGCTGCTTGCAAACAAAAAAACCACCGCTACCAGCGGTGGTTTGTTTG
CCGGATCAAGAGCTACCAACTCTTTTTCCGAAGGTAACTGGCTTCAGCAGAGCGCAGATACCAAATACCG
TTCTTCTAGTGTAGCCGTAGTTAGGCCACCACTTCAAGAACTCTGTAGCACCGCCTACATACCTCGCTCT
GCTAATCCTGTTACCAGTGGCTGCTGCCAGTGGCGATAAGTCGTGTCTTACCGGGTTGGACTCAAGACGA
TAGTTACCGGATAAGGCGCAGCGGTCGGGCTGAACGGGGGGTTCGTGCACACAGCCCAGCTTGGAGCGAA
CGACCTACACCGAACTGAGATACCTACAGCGTGAGCTATGAGAAAGCGCCACGCTTCCCGAAGGGAGAAA
GGCGGACAGGTATCCGGTAAGCGGCAGGGTCGGAACAGGAGAGCGCACGAGGGAGCTTCCAGGGGGAAAC
GCCTGGTATCTTTATAGTCCTGTCGGGTTTCGCCACCTCTGACTTGAGCGTCGATTTTTGTGATGCTCGT
CAGGGGGGCGGAGCCTATGGAAAAACGCCAGCAACGCGGCCTTTTTACGGTTCCTGGCCTTTTGCTGGCC
TTTTGCTCACATGTTCTTTCCTGCGTTATCCCCTGATTCTGTGGATAACCGTATTACCGCCTTTGAGTGA
GCTGATACCGCTCGCCGCAGCCGAACGACCGAGCGCAGCGAGTCAGTGAGCGAGGAAGCGGAAGAGCGCC
CAATACGCAAACCGCCTCTCCCCGCGCGTTGGCCGATTCATTAATGCAGCTGGCACGACAGGTTTCCCGA
CTGGAAAGCGGGCAGTGAGCGCAACGCAATTAATGTGAGTTAGCTCACTCATTAGGCACCCCAGGCTTTA
CACTTTATGCTTCCGGCTCGTATGTTGTGTGGAATTGTGAGCGGATAACAATTTCACACAGGAAACAGCT
ATGACCATGATTACGCCAAGCTCTAGCTAGAGGTCGACGGTATACAGACATGATAAGATACATTGATGAG
TTTGGACAAACCACAACTAGAATGCAGTGAAAAAAATGCTTTATTTGTGAAATTTGTGATGCTATTGCTT
TATTTGTAACCATTATAAGCTGCAATAAACAAGTTGGGGTGGGCGAAGAACTCCAGCATGAGATCCCCGC
GCTGGAGGATCATCCAGCCGGCGTCCCGGAAAACGATTCCGAAGCCCAACCTTTCATAGAAGGCGGCGGT
GGAATCGAAATCTCGTGATGGCAGGTTGGGCGTCGCTTGGTCGGTCATTTCGAACCCCAGAGTCCCGCTC
AGAAGAACTCGTCAAGAAGGCGATAGAAGGCGATGCGCTGCGAATCGGGAGCGGCGATACCGTAAAGCAC
GAGGAAGCGGTCAGCCCATTCGCCGCCAAGCTCTTCAGCAATATCACGGGTAGCCAACGCTATGTCCTGA
TAGCGGTCCGCCACACCCAGCCGGCCACAGTCGATGAATCCAGAAAAGCGGCCATTTTCCACCATGATAT
TCGGCAAGCAGGCATCGCCATGGGTCACGACGAGATCCTCGCCGTCGGGCATGCGCGCCTTGAGC
Features (pLannotate 1.2.2; 21 found; start..end, strand, type, name):
    585..914     -  promoter       SV40 promoter: SV40 enhancer and early promoter
    928..1356    -  rep_origin     f1 ori (sequence partly withheld): f1 bacteriophage origin of replication; arrow indicates direction of (+) strand synthesis
   1377..1398    -  promoter       SV40 promoter (fragment): SV40 enhancer and early promoter
   1402..1626    -  polyA_signal   bGH poly(A) signal: bovine growth hormone polyadenylation signal
   1757..2887    -  CDS            HTR1D: 5HT1D_HUMAN - Also known as HTR1DA, HTRL. Experimental evidence at protein level: Swiss-Prot protein existence level 1. G-protein coupled receptor for 5-hydroxytryptamine (serotonin). Also functions as a receptor for ergot alkaloid derivatives, various anxiolytic and antidepressant drugs and other psychoactive substances. Ligand binding causes a conformation change that triggers signaling via guanine nucleotide-binding proteins (G proteins) and modulates the activity of down-stream effectors, such as adenylate cyclase. Signaling inhibits adenylate cyclase activity. Regulates the release of 5-h
   2900..2920    -  CDS            3xFLAG (fragment): three tandem FLAG® epitope tags
   3013..3031    -  promoter       T7 promoter: promoter for bacteriophage T7 RNA polymerase
   3047..3080    -  LTR            5' LTR (truncated) (fragment): truncated 5' long terminal repeat (LTR) from HIV-1
   3076..3279    -  promoter       CMV promoter: human cytomegalovirus (CMV) immediate early promoter
   3280..3659    -  enhancer       CMV enhancer: human cytomegalovirus immediate early enhancer
   3814..3866    +  misc_feature   bom (fragment): basis of mobility region from pBR322
   3925..4029    +  promoter       AmpR promoter: bla
   4030..4890    +  CDS            AmpR: β-lactamase; bla; confers resistance to ampicillin, carbenicillin, and related antibiotics
   5061..5649    +  rep_origin     ori: high-copy-number ColE1/pMB1/pBR322/pUC origin of replication
   5832..5924    +  CDS            lacI (fragment): lac repressor; lacI; The lac repressor binds to the lac operator to inhibit transcription in E. coli. This inhibition can be relieved by adding lactose or isopropyl-β-D-thiogalactopyranoside (IPTG).
   5937..5958    +  protein_bind   CAP binding site: CAP binding activates transcription in the presence of cAMP. E. coli catabolite activator protein
   5973..6003    +  promoter       lac promoter: promoter for the E. coli lac operon
   6011..6027    +  protein_bind   lac operator: The lac repressor binds to the lac operator to inhibit transcription in E. coli. This inhibition can be relieved by adding lactose or isopropyl-β-D-thiogalactopyranoside (IPTG). lac repressor encoded by lacI
   6100..6221    -  polyA_signal   SV40 poly(A) signal: SV40 polyadenylation signal
   6216..6374    -  CDS            ble (fragment): BLE_KLEPN - Experimental evidence at protein level: Swiss-Prot protein existence level 1. Binding protein with a strong affinity to the bleomycin family of antibiotics. Binds to CL990; an antimitotic-antibiotic compound. From Klebsiella pneumoniae.
   6398..518     -  CDS            neo (across the origin): KKA2_KLEPN - Also known as kan, nptII. Experimental evidence at protein level: Swiss-Prot protein existence level 1. Resistance to kanamycin, neomycin, paromomycin, ribostamycin, butirosin and gentamicin B. From Klebsiella pneumoniae.
