[The description below was written by a language model from this plasmid's Addgene catalogue record and pLannotate feature annotations shown in this document.]
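Description:
HTR1D-DuET is a mammalian expression plasmid built on the pcDNA 3.1 (+) backbone that carries the human 5-hydroxytryptamine receptor 1D (HTR1D, also called 5-HT1D), a class A G protein-coupled receptor for serotonin that signals through G proteins to inhibit adenylate cyclase. In bacteria the plasmid is maintained at high copy from a ColE1/pUC-type origin and selected with ampicillin through the β-lactamase gene. An f1 origin is also present. The backbone additionally contains an SV40 early promoter driving a neomycin phosphotransferase (neo) gene with an SV40 polyadenylation signal, the standard pcDNA3.1 cassette that can be used for G418 selection of stably transfected mammalian cells.

The receptor coding sequence lies downstream of the CMV immediate-early enhancer and promoter and is terminated by the bovine growth hormone polyadenylation signal. A T7 promoter between the CMV promoter and the insert allows in vitro transcription. According to the catalogue entry, the DuET design adds a cleavable hemagglutinin signal peptide and a FLAG epitope at the N-terminus and a 1D4 epitope at the C-terminus. The automated annotation detects a FLAG-type match immediately upstream of the HTR1D open reading frame, but does not call the signal peptide or the 1D4 tag as separate features. A few small annotated fragments (an HIV-1 LTR fragment, ble, lacI) appear to be short sequence matches rather than functional elements.

The dual tags provide two independent handles for capturing and detecting the full-length receptor. The construct is intended for expression in mammalian cells and proteomics studies, and its associated publication concerns multiplexed selectivity screening of anti-GPCR antibodies.
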