Addgene plasmid #213318: HTR1D-DuET
Purpose: The DuET construct encodes the named human GPCR engineered with a cleaved hemagglutinin signal peptide, a 5' FLAG and a 3' 1D4 epitope tag optimized for expression in mammalian cells and proteomics studies.
Depositing lab: Thomas Sakmar. Depositing organization: Rockefeller University. Publication: Multiplexed selectivity screening of anti-GPCR antibodies. Dahl L, Kotliar IB, Bendes A, Dodig-Crnkovic T, Fromm S, Elofsson A, Uhlen M, Sakmar TP, Schwenk JM. Sci Adv. 2023 May 3;9(18):eadf9297. doi: 10.1126/sciadv.adf9297. Epub 2023 May 3. PubMed 37134173.
Backbone
  Vector backbone: pcDNA 3.1 (+)
  Vector type: Mammalian Expression
Growth in bacteria
  Bacterial resistance: Ampicillin, 100 μg/mL
  Growth temperature: 37°C
  Growth strain: DH5alpha
  Copy number: High Copy
Gene/Insert
  Gene/Insert name: HTR1D (alt names: 5-hydroxytryptamine receptor 1D; 5-HT1D, HT1DA, HTRL, RDC4)
  Species: H. sapiens (human)
  Entrez Gene: HTR1D (a.k.a. 5-HT1D, HT1DA, HTR1DA, HTRL, RDC4)
  Promoter: CMV, T7
  Tag / fusion protein: FLAG (N terminal on insert); 1D4 (C terminal on insert)
  Cloning method: Gibson Cloning
Terms and licenses: Academic/Nonprofit Terms; Industry Terms: Not Available to Industry
Depositor comments: Class: A, Family: 5-hydroxytryptamine. Ensembl ID: ENSG00000179546, Uniprot ID: P28221
How to cite: HTR1D-DuET was a gift from Thomas Sakmar (Addgene plasmid # 213318 ; http://n2t.net/addgene:213318 ; RRID:Addgene_213318)
